Addgene plasmid #58907: pCMV HA hRb delta CDK + S230
Purpose: mammalian expression of human Rb with all Ser/Thr Cdk acceptor sites removed and S230 restored
Depositing lab: Steven Dowdy. Depositing organization: University of California, San Diego (UCSD). Publication: Cyclin D activates the Rb tumor suppressor by mono-phosphorylation. Narasimha AM, Kaulich M, Shapiro GS, Choi YJ, Sicinski P, Dowdy SF. Elife. 2014 May 29:e02872. doi: 10.7554/eLife.02872. PubMed 24876129.
Backbone
  Vector backbone: pCMV
  Backbone manufacturer: Clontech
  Vector type: Mammalian Expression
Growth in bacteria
  Bacterial resistance: Ampicillin, 100 μg/mL
  Growth temperature: 37°C
  Growth strain: DH5alpha
  Copy number: High Copy
Gene/Insert
  Gene/Insert name: Rb (alt name: retinoblastoma tumor suppressor protein)
  Species: H. sapiens (human)
  Insert size (bp): 2787
  Mutation: delta CDK* with S230 restored
  Entrez Gene: RB1 (a.k.a. OSRC, PPP1R130, RB, p105-Rb, p110-RB1, pRb, pp110)
  Promoter: CMV
  Tag / fusion protein: HA (N terminal on insert)
  Cloning method: Unknown
  Sequencing primers: 5′ CMV-F; 3′ EBV-rev
Terms and licenses: Academic/Nonprofit Terms; Industry Terms: Not Available to Industry
Depositor comments: *CDK mutations (all changed to Ala): T5, S239, S249, T252, T356, T373, S608, S612, S780, S788, S795, S807, S811, T821, T826
How to cite: pCMV HA hRb delta CDK + S230 was a gift from Steven Dowdy (Addgene plasmid # 58907 ; http://n2t.net/addgene:58907 ; RRID:Addgene_58907)
