[The description below was written by a language model from this plasmid's Addgene catalogue record.]
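Description:
pCMV HA hRb delta CDK + S230 is a mammalian expression plasmid built on the Clontech pCMV backbone. It is maintained in E. coli as a high-copy plasmid under ampicillin selection. The record does not list a mammalian selection marker or describe other backbone features, and no feature table is provided, so elements such as the polyadenylation signal and the bacterial origin are not documented here.

The insert is a roughly 2.8 kb human RB1 coding sequence, encoding the retinoblastoma tumor suppressor protein. It is expressed from the CMV immediate-early promoter, which drives strong constitutive transcription in most mammalian cell lines. An N-terminal HA epitope tag allows the exogenous protein to be detected or immunoprecipitated separately from endogenous Rb. The insert is a "delta CDK" variant in which the serine and threonine cyclin-dependent kinase acceptor sites have been changed to alanine, making them non-phosphorylatable. The depositor's list of alanine substitutions covers T5, S239, S249, T252, T356, T373, S608, S612, S780, S788, S795, S807, S811, T821 and T826. Serine 230 is restored, so it is the only Cdk acceptor site left in the protein. The list names S239 rather than S230, which may be a discrepancy in the record.

This design suits experiments on what phosphorylation at one defined Rb site does, with the other Cdk sites removed. That matches the associated work on cyclin D-driven mono-phosphorylation of Rb. The construct would typically be compared with wild-type Rb, the fully Cdk-site-deficient mutant and other single-site add-back versions.
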