>Addgene plasmid #58907 | pCMV HA hRb delta CDK + S230 | addgene partial sequence | sequence record 93314 | CMV-F 5'-CGCAAATGGGCGGTAGGCGTG-3'
AACCGTCAGATCGCCTGGAGACGCCATCCACGCTGTTTTGACCTCCATAGAAGACACCGGGACCGATCCA
GCCTCCGGACTCTAGAGGATCCGGTACTAGAGGAACTGAAAAACCAGAAAGTTAACTGGTAAGTTTAGTC
TTTTTGTCTTTTATTTCAGGTCCCGGATCCGGTGGTGGTGCAAATCAAAGAACTGCTCCTCAGTGGATGT
TGCCTTTACTTCTAGGCCTGTACGGAAGTGTTACTTCTGCTCTAAAAGCTGCGGAATTGTACCCGCGGGC
CCACCATGTACCCATACGATGTTCCAGATTACGCTCTTATGGCCATGGAGGCCCGAATTCGGTCGACCCC
GCCCAAAGCCCCCCGAAAAACGGCCGCCACCGCCGCCGCTGCCGCCGCGGAACCCCCGGCACCGCCGCCG
CCGCCCCCTCCTGAGGAGGACCCAGAGCAGGACAGCGGCCCGGAGGACCTGCCTCTCGTCAGGCTTGAGT
TTGAAGAAACAGAAGAACCTGATTTTACTGCATTATGTCAGAAATTAAAGATACCAGATCATGTCAGAGA
GAGAGCTTGGTTAACTTGGGAGAAAGTTTCATCTGTGGATGGAGTATTGGGAGGTTATATTCAAAAGAAA
AAGGAACTGTGGGGAATCTGTATCTTTATTGCAGCAGTTGACCTAGATGAGATGTCGTTCACTTTTACTG
AGCTACAGAAAAACATAGAAATCAGTGTCCATAAA
