>Addgene plasmid #58907 | pCMV HA hRb delta CDK + S230 | addgene partial sequence | sequence record 93677 | hRb-F2 5'-gtgcgctcttgaggttgtaa-3'
TCTTGGATTCTGGAACAGATTTGTCTTTCCCATGGATTCTGAATGTGCTTAATTTAAAAGCCTTTGATTT
TTACAAAGTGATCGAAAGTTTTATCAAAGCAGAAGGCAACTTGACAAGAGAAATGATAAAACATTTAGAA
CGATGTGAACATCGAATCATGGAATCCCTTGCATGGCTCTCAGATTCACCTTTATTTGATCTTATTAAAC
AATCAAAGGACCGAGAAGGACCAACTGATCACCTTGAATCTGCTTGTCCTCTTAATCTTCCTCTCCAGAA
TAATCACACTGCAGCAGATATGTATCTTGCTCCTGTAAGAGCTCCAAAGAAAAAAGGTTCAACTACGCGT
GTAAATTCTACTGCAAATGCAGAGACACAAGCAACCTCAGCCTTCCAGACCCAGAAGCCATTGAAATCTA
CCTCTCTTTCACTGTTTTATAAAAAAGTGTATCGGCTAGCCTATCTCCGGCTAAATACACTTTGTGAACG
CCTTCTGTCTGAGCACCCAGAATTAGAACATATCATCTGGACCCTTTTCCAGCACACCCTGCAGAATGAG
TATGAACTCATGAGAGACAGGCATTTGGACCAAATTATGATGTGTTCCATGTATGGCATATGCAAAGTGA
AGAATATAGACCTTAAATTCAAAATCATTGTAACAGCATACAAGGATCTTCCTCATGCTGTTCAGGAGAC
ATTCAAACGTGTTTTGATCAAAGAAGAGGAGTATGATTCTATTATAGTATTCTATAACTCGGTCTTCATG
CAGAGACTGAAAACAAATATTTTGCAGTATGCTTCCACCAGGCCCCCTACCT
