>Addgene plasmid #58907 | pCMV HA hRb delta CDK + S230 | addgene partial sequence | sequence record 93679 | hRb-F4 5'-ttgacacaacccagcagttc-3'
AAAGTTTCTTGGATCACATTTTTATTAGCTAAAGGGGAAGTATTACAAATGGAAGATGATCTGGTGATTT
CATTTCAGTTAATGCTATGTGTCCTTGACTATTTTATTAAACTCTCACCTCCCATGTTGCTCAAAGAACC
ATATAAAACAGCTGTTATACCCATTAATGGTGCACCTCGAGCACCCAGGCGAGGTCAGAACAGGAGTGCA
CGGATAGCAAAACAACTAGAAAATGATACAAGAATTATTGAAGTTCTCTGTAAAGAACATGAATGTAATA
TAGATGAGGTGAAAAATGTTTATTTCAAAAATTTTATACCTTTTATGAATTCTCTTGGACTTGTAACATC
TAATGGACTTCCAGAGGTTGAAAATCTTTCTAAACGATACGAAGAAATTTATCTTAAAAATAAAGATCTA
GATGCAAGATTATTTTTGGATCATGATAAAACTCTTCAGACTGATTCTATAGACAGTTTTGAAACACAGA
GAGCACCACGAAAAAGTAACCTTGATGAAGAGGTGAATGTAATTCCTCCACACGCTCCAGTTAGGACTGT
TATGAACACTATCCAACAATTAATGATGATTTTAAATTCAGCAAGTGATCAACCTTCAGAAAATCTGATT
T
