>Addgene plasmid #58907 | pCMV HA hRb delta CDK + S230 | addgene partial sequence | sequence record 94661 | EBV-rev 5'-GTGGTTTGTCCAAACTCATC-3'
CCTCATTTCTCTTCCTTGTTTGAGGTATCCATGCTATCATTCATTTTCTGCTTTTGCATTCGTGTTCGAG
TAGAAGTCATTTCTGCCAGTTTCTGCTGAAATTTGGACTCTCCTGGGAGATGTTTACTTCCATCTGCTTC
ATCTGATCCTTCAATATCAAAGCGTAGTTTTTTCAGTGGTTTAGGAGGGTTGCTTCCTTCAGCACTTCTT
TTGAGCACACGGTCGCTGTTACATACCATCTGATTTATTTTCTGGAACTTCTCAGAAGTCCCGAATGATT
CACCAATTGATACTAAGATTCTTGATCTTGGAGCCATTTTTGTTGGTGCTGGCAGACCTTCTGAAATTTT
ATATGGAGCCTTCAGGGGTGCAATATAGATGTTCCCTCCAGGAATCCGTAAGGGTGCACTAGGAAACTTG
TAAGGGGCTCGAGGAATGTGAGGTATTGGTGCCAAGGTAGGGGGCCTGGTGGAAGCATACTGCAAAATAT
TTGTTTTCAGTCTCTGCATGAAGACCGAGTTATAGAATACTATAATAGAATCATACTCCTCTTCTTTGAT
CAAAACACGTTTGAATGTCTCCTGAACAGCATGAGGAAGATCCTTGTATGCTGTTACAATGATTTTGAAT
TTAAGGTCTATATTCTTCACTTTGCATATGCCATACATGGAACACATCATAATTTGGTCCAAATGCCTGT
CTCTCATGAGTTCATACTCATTCTGCAGGGTGTGCTGGAAAAGGGTCCAGATGATATGTTCTAATTCTGG
GTGCTCAGACAGAAGGCGTTCAC
